>Addgene plasmid #198442 | gZiPro W61*F | addgene full sequence | sequence record 389044 | Addgene Partial NGS Result
TTCTTGAAGACGAAAGGGCCTCGTGATACGCCTATTTTTATAGGTTAATGTCATGATAATAATGGTTTCT
TAGACGTCAGGTGGCACTTTTCGGGGAAATGTGCGCGGAACCCCTATTTGTTTATTTTTCTAAATACATT
CAAATATGTATCCGCTCATGAGACAATAACCCTGATAAATGCTTCAATAATATTGAAAAAGGAAGAGTAT
GAGTATTCAACATTTCCGTGTCGCCCTTATTCCCTTTTTTGCGGCATTTTGCCTTCCTGTTTTTGCTCAC
CCAGAAACGCTGGTGAAAGTAAAAGATGCTGAAGATCAGTTGGGTGCACGAGTGGGTTACATCGAACTGG
ATCTCAACAGCGGTAAGATCCTTGAGAGTTTTCGCCCCGAAGAACGTTTTCCAATGATGAGCACTTTTAA
AGTTCTGCTATGTGGCGCGGTATTATCCCGTGTTGACGCCGGGCAAGAGCAACTCGGTCGCCGCATACAC
TATTCTCAGAATGACTTGGTTGAGTACTCACCAGTCACAGAAAAGCATCTTACGGATGGCATGACAGTAA
GAGAATTATGCAGTGCTGCCATAACCATGAGTGATAACACTGCGGCCAACTTACTTCTGACAACGATCGG
AGGACCGAAGGAGCTAACCGCTTTTTTGCACAACATGGGGGATCATGTAACTCGCCTTGATCGTTGGGAA
CCGGAGCTGAATGAAGCCATACCAAACGACGAGCGTGACACCACGATGCCTGCAGCAATGGCAACAACGT
TGCGCAAACTATTAACTGGCGAACTACTTACTCTAGCTTCCCGGCAACAATTAATAGACTGGATGGAGGC
GGATAAAGTTGCAGGACCACTTCTGCGCTCGGCCCTTCCGGCTGGCTGGTTTATTGCTGATAAATCTGGA
GCCGGTGAGCGTGGGTCTCGCGGTATCATTGCAGCACTGGGGCCAGATGGTAAGCCCTCCCGTATCGTAG
TTATCTACACGACGGGGAGTCAGGCAACTATGGATGAACGAAATAGACAGATCGCTGAGATAGGTGCCTC
ACTGATTAAGCATTGGTAACTGTCAGACCAAGTTTACTCATATATACTTTAGATTGATTTAAAACTTCAT
TTTTAATTTAAAAGGATCTAGGTGAAGATCCTTTTTGATAATCTCATGACCAAAATCCCTTAACGTGAGT
TTTCGTTCCACTGAGCGTCAGACCCCGTAGAAAAGATCAAAGGATCTTCTTGAGATCCTTTTTTTCTGCG
CGTAATCTGCTGCTTGCAAACAAAAAAACCACCGCTACCAGCGGTGGTTTGTTTGCCGGATCAAGAGCTA
CCAACTCTTTTTCCGAAGGTAACTGGCTTCAGCAGAGCGCAGATACCAAATACTGTCCTTCTAGTGTAGC
CGTAGTTAGGCCACCACTTCAAGAACTCTGTAGCACCGCCTACATACCTCGCTCTGCTAATCCTGTTACC
AGTGGCTGCTGCCAGTGGCGATAAGTCGTGTCTTACCGGGTTGGACTCAAGACGATAGTTACCGGATAAG
GCGCAGCGGTCGGGCTGAACGGGGGGTTCGTGCACACAGCCCAGCTTGGAGCGAACGACCTACACCGAAC
TGAGATACCTACAGCGTGAGCTATGAGAAAGCGCCACGCTTCCCGAAGGGAGAAAGGCGGACAGGTATCC
GGTAAGCGGCAGGGTCGGAACAGGAGAGCGCACGAGGGAGCTTCCAGGGGGAAACGCCTGGTATCTTTAT
AGTCCTGTCGGGTTTCGCCACCTCTGACTTGAGCGTCGATTTTTGTGATGCTCGTCAGGGGGGCGGAGCC
TATGGAAAAACGCCAGCAACGCGGCCTTTTTACGGTTCCTGGCCTTTTGCTGGCCTTTTGCTCACATGTT
CTTTCCTGCGTTATCCCCTGATTCTGTGGATAACCGTATTACCGCCTTTGAGTGAGCTGATACCGCTCGC
CGCAGCCGAACGACCGAGCGCAGCGAGTCAGTGAGCGAGGAAGCGGAAGAGCGCCTGATGCGGTATTTTC
TCCTTACGCATCTGTGCGGTATTTCACACCGCAATGGTGCACTCTCAGTACAATCTGCTCTGATGCCGCA
TAGTTAAGCCAGTATACACTCCGCTATCGCTACGTGACTGGGTCATGGCTGCGCCCCGACACCCGCCAAC
ACCCGCTGACGCGCCCTGACGGGCTTGTCTGCTCCCGGCATCCGCTTACAGACAAGCTGTGACCGTCTCC
GGGAGCTGCATGTGTCAGAGGTTTTCACCGTCATCACCGAAACGCGCGAGGCAGCTGCGGTAAAGCTCAT
CAGCGTGGTCGTGAAGCGATTCACAGATGTCTGCCTGTTCATCCGCGTCCAGCTCGTTGAGTTTCTCCAG
AAGCGTTAATGTCTGGCTTCTGATAAAGCGGGCCATGTTAAGGGCGGTTTTTTCCTGTTTGGTCACTGAT
GCCTCCGTGTAAGGGGGATTTCTGTTCATGGGGGTAATGATACCGATGAAACGAGAGAGGATGCTCACGA
TACGGGTTACTGATGATGAACATGCCCGGTTACTGGAACGTTGTGAGGGTAAACAACTGGCGGTATGGAT
GCGGCGGGACCAGAGAAAAATCACTCAGGGTCAATGCCAGCGCTTCGTTAATACAGATGTAGGTGTTCCA
CAGGGTAGCCAGCAGCATCCTGCGATGCAGATCCGGAACATAATGGTGCAGGGCGCTGACTTCCGCGTTT
CCAGACTTTACGAAACACGGAAACCGAAGACCATTCATGTTGTTGCTCAGGTCGCAGACGTTTTGCAGCA
GCAGTCGCTTCACGTTCGCTCGCGTATCGGTGATTCATTCTGCTAACCAGTAAGGCAACCCCGCCAGCCT
AGCCGGGTCCTCAACGACAGGAGCACGATCATGCGCACCCGTGGCCAGGACCCAACGCTGCCCGAGATGC
GCCGCGTGCGGCTGCTGGAGATGGCGGACGCGATGGATATGTTCTGCCAAGGGTTGGTTTGCGCATTCAC
AGTTCTCCGCAAGAATTGATTGGCTCCAATTCTTGGAGTGGTGAATCCGTTAGCGAGGTGCCGCCGGCTT
CCATTCAGGTCGAGGTGGCCCGGCTCCATGCACCGCGACGCAACGCGGGGAGGCAGACAAGGTATAGGGC
GGCGCCTACAATCCATGCCAACCCGTTCCATGTGCTCGCCGAGGCGGCATAAATCGCCGTGACGATCAGC
GGTCCAATGATCGAAGTTAGGCTGGTAAGAGCCGCGAGCGATCCTTGAAGCTGTCCCTGATGGTCGTCAT
CTACCTGCCTGGACAGCATGGCCTGCAACGCGGGCATCCCGATGCCGCCGGAAGCGAGAAGAATCATAAT
GGGGAAGGCCATCCAGCCTCGCGTCGCGAACGCCAGCAAGACGTAGCCCAGCGCGTCGGCCGCCATGCCG
GCGATAATGGCCTGCTTCTCGCCGAAACGTTTGGTGGCGGGACCAGTGACGAAGGCTTGAGCGAGGGCGT
GCAAGATTCCGAATACCGCAAGCGACAGGCCGATCATCGTCGCGCTCCAGCGAAAGCGGTCCTCGCCGAA
AATGACCCAGAGCGCTGCCGGCACCTGTCCTACGAGTTGCATGATAAAGAAGACAGTCATAAGTGCGGCG
ACGATAGTCATGCCCCGCGCCCACCGGAAGGAGCTGACTGGGTTGAAGGCTCTCAAGGGCATCGGTCGAG
ATCCCGGTGCCTAATGAGTGAGCTAACTTACATTAATTGCGTTGCGCTCACTGCCCGCTTTCCAGTCGGG
AAACCTGTCGTGCCAGCTGCATTAATGAATCGGCCAACGCGCGGGGAGAGGCGGTTTGCGTATTGGGCGC
CAGGGTGGTTTTTCTTTTCACCAGTGAGACGGGCAACAGCTGATTGCCCTTCACCGCCTGGCCCTGAGAG
AGTTGCAGCAAGCGGTCCACGCTGGTTTGCCCCAGCAGGCGAAAATCCTGTTTGATGGTGGTTAACGGCG
GGATATAACATGAGCTGTCTTCGGTATCGTCGTATCCCACTACCGAGATATCCGCACCAACGCGCAGCCC
GGACTCGGTAATGGCGCGCATTGCGCCCAGCGCCATCTGATCGTTGGCAACCAGCATCGCAGTGGGAACG
ATGCCCTCATTCAGCATTTGCATGGTTTGTTGAAAACCGGACATGGCACTCCAGTCGCCTTCCCGTTCCG
CTATCGGCTGAATTTGATTGCGAGTGAGATATTTATGCCAGCCAGCCAGACGCAGACGCGCCGAGACAGA
ACTTAATGGGCCCGCTAACAGCGCGATTTGCTGGTGACCCAATGCGACCAGATGCTCCACGCCCAGTCGC
GTACCGTCTTCATGGGAGAAAATAATACTGTTGATGGGTGTCTGGTCAGAGACATCAAGAAATAACGCCG
GAACATTAGTGCAGGCAGCTTCCACAGCAATGGCATCCTGGTCATCCAGCGGATAGTTAATGATCAGCCC
ACTGACGCGTTGCGCGAGAAGATTGTGCACCGCCGCTTTACAGGCTTCGACGCCGCTTCGTTCTACCATC
GACACCACCACGCTGGCACCCAGTTGATCGGCGCGAGATTTAATCGCCGCGACAATTTGCGACGGCGCGT
GCAGGGCCAGACTGGAGGTGGCAACGCCAATCAGCAACGACTGTTTGCCCGCCAGTTGTTGTGCCACGCG
GTTGGGAATGTAATTCAGCTCCGCCATCGCCGCTTCCACTTTTTCCCGCGTTTTCGCAGAAACGTGGCTG
GCCTGGTTCACCACGCGGGAAACGGTCTGATAAGAGACACCGGCATACTCTGCGACATCGTATAACGTTA
CTGGTTTCACATTCACCACCCTGAATTGACTCTCTTCCGGGCGCTATCATGCCATACCGCGAAAGGTTTT
GCGCCATTCGATGGTGTCCGGGATCTCGACGCTCTCCCTTATGCGACTCCTGCATTAGGAAGCAGCCCAG
TAGTAGGTTGAGGCCGTTGAGCACCGCCGCCGCAAGGAATGGTGCATGCAAGGAGATGGCGCCCAACAGT
CCCCCGGCCACGGGGCCTGCCACCATACCCACGCCGAAACAAGCGCTCATGAGCCCGAAGTGGCGAGCCC
GATCTTCCCCATCGGTGATGTCGGCGATATAGGCGCCAGCAACCGCACCTGTGGCGCCGGTGATGCCGGC
CACGATGCGTCCGGCGTAGAGGATCGAGATCTCGATCCCGCGAAATTAATACGACTCACTATAGGGGAAT
TGTGAGCGGATAACAATTCCCCTCTAGAAATAATTTTGTTTAACTTTAAGAAGGAGATATACATATGGGT
AGCAGCCATCATCATCATCACCACGGCAGCGAGAACCTGTACTTTCAAGGCAGCGACATGTATATCGAGC
GTGCGGGCGACATTACCTTTGAAAAGGATGCGGAAGTTACCGGTAACAGCCCGCGTCTGGATGTTGCGCT
GGACGAAAGCGGTGACTTCAGCCTGGTTGAAGACGATGGTCCGCCGATGGCTGGCGGTGGTGGTAGCGGC
GGTGGCGGTAGCGGCGCGCTGTGGGACGTGCCGGCGCCGAAGGAAGTGAAAAAGGGCGAAACCACCGACG
GTGTTTACCGTGTGATGACCCGTCGTCTGCTGGGTAGCACCCAGGTTGGTGTTGGTGTGATGCAGGAAGG
TGTTTTCCACACCATGTGGCACGTTACCAAGGGTAGCGCGCTGCGTAGCGGCGAAGGTCGTCTGGACCCG
TATTGGGGTGATGTTAAGCAGGACCTGGTTAGCTACTGCGGTCCGTGGAAACTGGACGCGGCGTGGGATG
GTCACAGCGAAGTGCAGCTGCTGGCGGTTCCGCCGGGTGAACGTGCGCGTAACATCCAGACCCTGCCGGG
TATCTTCAAAACCAAGGACGGCGATATTGGTGCGGTTGCGCTGGATTATCCGGCGGGCACCAGCGGTAGC
CCGATTCTGGACAAATGCGGCCGTGTTATTGGCCTGTACGGTAACGGCGTTGTGATCAAGAACGGTAGCT
ACGTTAGCGCGATCACCCAGGGTCGTCGTGAGGAAGAAACCCCGGTGGAGTGCTTTGAACCGAGCATGCT
GAAAAAATAAGGATCCGGCTGCTAACAAAGCCCGAAAGGAAGCTGAGTTGGCTGCTGCCACCGCTGAGCA
ATAACTAGCATAACCCCTTGGGGCCTCTAAACGGGTCTTGAGGGGTTTTTTGCTGAAAGGAGGAACTATA
TCCGGATATCCCGCAAGAGGCCCGGCAGTACCGGCATAACCAAGCCTATGCCTACAGCATCCAGGGTGAC
GGTGCCGAGGATGACGATGAGCGCATTGTTAGATTTCATACACGGTGCCTGACTGCGTTAGCAATTTAAC
TGTGATAAACTACCGCATTAAAGCTTATCGATGATAAGCTGTCAAACATGAGAA
Features (pLannotate 1.2.2; 19 found; start..end, strand, type, name):
    104..208     +  promoter       AmpR promoter: bla
    209..1069    +  CDS            AmpR: β-lactamase; bla; confers resistance to ampicillin, carbenicillin, and related antibiotics
   1240..1828    +  rep_origin     ori: high-copy-number ColE1/pMB1/pBR322/pUC origin of replication
   2014..2153    -  misc_feature   bom: basis of mobility region from pBR322
   2255..2446    -  CDS            rop: Rop protein, which maintains plasmids at low copy number; rop
   2463..2843    +  CDS            YPB1_ECOLX: Protein predicted: Swiss-Prot protein existence level 4. From Escherichia coli.
   3085..3709    -  CDS            TcR (fragment): tetracycline efflux protein; tet; confers resistance to tetracycline
   3724..3745    -  protein_bind   CAP binding site: CAP binding activates transcription in the presence of cAMP. E. coli catabolite activator protein
   3758..4840    -  CDS            lacI: lac repressor; lacI; The lac repressor binds to the lac operator to inhibit transcription in E. coli. This inhibition can be relieved by adding lactose or isopropyl-β-D-thiogalactopyranoside (IPTG).
   4841..4918    -  promoter       lacI promoter: lacI
   4926..5205    -  CDS            TcR (fragment): tetracycline efflux protein; tet; confers resistance to tetracycline
   5227..5245    +  promoter       T7 promoter: promoter for bacteriophage T7 RNA polymerase
   5246..5270    +  protein_bind   lac operator: The lac repressor binds to the lac operator to inhibit transcription in E. coli. This inhibition can be relieved by adding lactose or isopropyl-β-D-thiogalactopyranoside (IPTG). lac repressor encoded by lacI
   5285..5307    +  RBS            RBS: efficient ribosome binding site from bacteriophage T7 gene 10 (Olins and Rangwala, 1989)
   5375..6097    +  CDS            POLG_ZIKVF (fragment): Experimental evidence at protein level: Swiss-Prot protein existence level 1. [RNA-directed RNA polymerase NS5]: Replicates the viral (+) and (-) RNA genome, and performs the capping of genomes in the cytoplasm (PubMed:30951555). Methylates viral RNA cap at guanine N-7 and ribose 2'-O positions. Once sufficient NS5 is expressed, binds to the cap-proximal structure and inhibits further translation of the viral genome (By similarity). Besides its role in RNA genome replication, also prevents the establishment of a cellular antiviral state by blocking the interferon-alpha/beta (IFN-alpha/beta) si
   6108..6157    +  CDS            SET1 (fragment): solubility-enhancement tag derived from T7 phage gene 10B
   6165..6212    +  terminator     T7 terminator: transcription terminator for bacteriophage T7 RNA polymerase
   6235..6339    -  CDS            TcR (fragment): tetracycline efflux protein; tet; confers resistance to tetracycline
   6387..6415    -  promoter       tet promoter: E. coli promoter for tetracycline efflux protein gene
