[The description below was written by a language model from this plasmid's Addgene catalogue record and pLannotate feature annotations shown in this document.]
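Description:
gZiPro W61*F is a bacterial expression plasmid built on the pET11a backbone for producing a mutant Zika virus protease in E. coli. It is maintained through a pBR322-type ColE1 origin, with the bom site and rop gene also present, and is selected with ampicillin via the β-lactamase gene. Short tetracycline-resistance fragments and the tet promoter appear in the feature table as non-functional remnants of the pBR322-derived backbone. A lacI gene under its own promoter supplies lac repressor.

The insert, cloned between NdeI and BamHI, encodes the Zika NS2B cofactor region joined by a glycine linker to the NS3 protease domain, giving a single-chain form of the two-component protease. It carries an N-terminal His6 tag followed by a TEV protease cleavage site, for affinity purification and subsequent tag removal. Transcription is driven by a T7 promoter with an adjacent lac operator, followed by the T7 gene 10 ribosome binding site and closed by a T7 terminator, so expression requires a host supplying T7 RNA polymerase and is inducible with IPTG. The automated annotation matches the coding region to the Zika polyprotein but attaches descriptive text about NS5. This reflects the polyprotein database entry, not the insert itself. The short hit to a T7 gene 10-derived tag downstream of the insert is probably residual vector sequence.

The construct carries the W61*F and R95*A substitutions. The record does not explain the asterisk numbering or the reason for either change. The stated uses are activity and inhibition assays and assignment of 19F-NMR signals, as part of work on how allosteric and competitive inhibitors affect the protease's conformational dynamics.
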