Addgene plasmid #198442: gZiPro W61*F
Purpose: Activity/inhibition assays, 19F-NMR assignment
Depositing lab: Ute Hellmich & Tanja Schirmeister. Depositing organization: Johannes Gutenberg-Universitaet Mainz. Publication: The effects of allosteric and competitive inhibitors on ZIKV protease conformational dynamics explored through smFRET, nanoDSF, DSF, and (19)F NMR. Maus H, Hammerschmidt SJ, Hinze G, Barthels F, Perez Carrillo VH, Hellmich UA, Basche T, Schirmeister T. Eur J Med Chem. 2023 Oct 5;258:115573. doi: 10.1016/j.ejmech.2023.115573. Epub 2023 Jun 21. PubMed 37379675.
Backbone
  Vector backbone: pET11a
  Backbone manufacturer: MilliporeSigma (Novagen)
  Backbone size w/o insert (bp): 5677
  Vector type: Bacterial Expression
Growth in bacteria
  Bacterial resistance: Ampicillin, 100 μg/mL
  Growth temperature: 37°C
  Growth strain: DH5alpha
  Copy number: High Copy
Gene/Insert
  Gene/Insert name: glycine linked Zika virus NS2B-NS3 (alt name: glycine linked ZIKV NS2Bcf-NS3pro)
  Species: Zika Virus (KJ776791.2)
  Insert size (bp): 795
  Mutation: W61*F, R95*A,
  Promoter: T7 promoter
  Tag / fusion protein: His6-TEV (N terminal on insert)
  Cloning method: Restriction Enzyme; 5′ cloning site NdeI (not destroyed); 3′ cloning site BamHI (not destroyed)
  Sequencing primers: 5′ T7 prom; 3′ T7 term
Terms and licenses: Academic/Nonprofit Terms; Industry Terms: Not Available to Industry
How to cite: gZiPro W61*F was a gift from Ute Hellmich & Tanja Schirmeister (Addgene plasmid # 198442 ; http://n2t.net/addgene:198442 ; RRID:Addgene_198442)
